>Addgene plasmid #193366 | mGFP-hNET-R121A/K334A/R440A | addgene full sequence | sequence record 381450 | Addgene NGS Result
TAGTTATTAATAGTAATCAATTACGGGGTCATTAGTTCATAGCCCATATATGGAGTTCCGCGTTACATAA
CTTACGGTAAATGGCCCGCCTGGCTGACCGCCCAACGACCCCCGCCCATTGACGTCAATAATGACGTATG
TTCCCATAGTAACGCCAATAGGGACTTTCCATTGACGTCAATGGGTGGAGTATTTACGGTAAACTGCCCA
CTTGGCAGTACATCAAGTGTATCATATGCCAAGTACGCCCCCTATTGACGTCAATGACGGTAAATGGCCC
GCCTGGCATTATGCCCAGTACATGACCTTATGGGACTTTCCTACTTGGCAGTACATCTACGTATTAGTCA
TCGCTATTACCATGGTGATGCGGTTTTGGCAGTACATCAATGGGCGTGGATAGCGGTTTGACTCACGGGG
ATTTCCAAGTCTCCACCCCATTGACGTCAATGGGAGTTTGTTTTGGCACCAAAATCAACGGGACTTTCCA
AAATGTCGTAACAACTCCGCCCCATTGACGCAAATGGGCGGTAGGCGTGTACGGTGGGAGGTCTATATAA
GCAGAGCTGGTTTAGTGAACCGTCAGATCCGCTAGCGCTACCGGTCGCCACCATGGTGAGCAAGGGCGAG
GAGCTGTTCACCGGGGTGGTGCCCATCCTGGTCGAGCTGGACGGCGACGTAAACGGCCACAAGTTCAGCG
TGTCCGGCGAGGGCGAGGGCGATGCCACCTACGGCAAGCTGACCCTGAAGTTCATCTGCACCACCGGCAA
GCTGCCCGTGCCCTGGCCCACCCTCGTGACCACCCTGACCTACGGCGTGCAGTGCTTCAGCCGCTACCCC
GACCACATGAAGCAGCACGACTTCTTCAAGTCCGCCATGCCCGAAGGCTACGTCCAGGAGCGCACCATCT
TCTTCAAGGACGACGGCAACTACAAGACCCGCGCCGAGGTGAAGTTCGAGGGCGACACCCTGGTGAACCG
CATCGAGCTGAAGGGCATCGACTTCAAGGAGGACGGCAACATCCTGGGGCACAAGCTGGAGTACAACTAC
AACAGCCACAACGTCTATATCATGGCCGACAAGCAGAAGAACGGCATCAAGGTGAACTTCAAGATCCGCC
ACAACATCGAGGACGGCAGCGTGCAGCTCGCCGACCACTACCAGCAGAACACCCCCATCGGCGACGGCCC
CGTGCTGCTGCCCGACAACCACTACCTGAGCACCCAGTCCAAACTGAGCAAAGACCCCAACGAGAAGCGC
GATCACATGGTCCTGCTGGAGTTCGTGACCGCCGTCGGGATCACTCTCGGCATGGACGAGCTGTACAAGT
CCGGACTCAGATCTCGAGCTCAAGCTTCGAATTCCATGCTTCTGGCGCGGATGAACCCGCAGGTGCAGCC
CGAGAACAACGGGGCGGACACGGGTCCAGAGCAGCCCCTTCGGGCGCGCAAAACTGCGGAGCTGCTGGTG
GTGAAGGAGCGCAACGGCGTCCAGTGCCTGCTGGCGCCCCGCGACGGCGACGCGCAGCCCCGGGAGACCT
GGGGCAAGAAGATCGACTTCCTGCTGTCCGTAGTCGGCTTCGCAGTGGACCTGGCCAACGTGTGGCGCTT
CCCCTACCTCTGCTACAAGAACGGCGGCGGTGCCTTCTTGATCCCGTACACACTGTTCCTTATCATCGCG
GGGATGCCCCTGTTCTACATGGAGCTGGCTCTGGGACAGTACAACGCGGAGGGGGCTGCCACCGTTTGGA
AGATCTGCCCATTCTTCAAAGGCGTTGGCTATGCTGTCATCCTGATCGCCCTGTACGTTGGCTTCTACTA
CAACGTCATCATCGCCTGGTCACTCTACTACCTCTTCTCCTCCTTCACCCTCAACCTGCCCTGGACCGAC
TGTGGCCACACCTGGAACAGCCCCAACTGTACCGACCCCAAGCTCCTCAATGGCTCCGTGCTTGGCAACC
ACACCAAGTACTCCAAGTACAAGTTCACGCCGGCAGCCGAGTTTTATGAGCGTGGTGTCCTGCACCTTCA
CGAGAGCAGCGGGATTCATGACATCGGCCTGCCCCAGTGGCAGCTCTTGCTCTGTCTGATGGTCGTCGTC
ATCGTCTTGTATTTTAGCCTCTGGAAAGGGGTGAAGACATCAGGAAAGGTGGTGTGGATCACAGCCACGC
TGCCTTACTTCGTGCTGTTCGTGCTCCTGGTCCATGGGGTCACCCTGCCCGGAGCCTCCAATGGCATCAA
TGCCTACCTGCACATCGACTTCTACCGCTTGAAAGAGGCCACGGTATGGATTGATGCCGCAACTCAGATA
TTTTTTTCCTTGGGGGCTGGATTTGGAGTATTGATTGCATTTGCCAGTTACAACGCATTTGACAACAACT
GTTACAGGGATGCCCTGCTGACCAGCAGCATCAACTGTATCACCAGCTTCGTCTCTGGGTTCGCCATCTT
CTCCATCCTTGGTTACATGGCCCATGAACACAAGGTCAACATTGAGGATGTGGCCACAGAAGGAGCTGGC
CTAGTGTTCATCCTGTATCCAGAGGCCATTTCTACCCTGTCTGGATCTACATTCTGGGCTGTTGTGTTTT
TCGTCATGCTCCTGGCGCTGGGCCTTGACAGCTCAATGGGAGGCATGGAGGCTGTCATCACGGGCCTGGC
CGATGACTTCCAGGTCCTGAAGGCACACCGGAAACTCTTCACATTTGGCGTCACCTTCAGCACTTTCCTT
CTCGCCCTGTTCTGCATAACCAAGGGTGGAATTTACGTCTTGACCCTCCTGGACACCTTTGCTGCGGGCA
CCTCCATCCTTTTTGCTGTCCTCATGGAAGCCATCGGAGTTTCCTGGTTTTATGGAGTGGACAGGTTCAG
CAACGACATCCAGCAGATGATGGGGTTCAGGCCGGGTCTATACTGGAGACTGTGCTGGAAGTTCGTCAGT
CCTGCCTTCCTCCTGTTCGTGGTTGTGGTCAGCATCATCAACTTCAAGCCACTCACCTACGACGACTACA
TCTTCCCGCCCTGGGCCAACTGGGTGGGGTGGGGCATCGCCCTGTCCTCCATGGTCCTGGTGCCCATCTA
CGTCATCTATAAGTTCCTCAGCACGCAGGGCTCTCTTTGGGAGAGACTGGCCTATGGCATCACGCCAGAG
AACGAGCACCACCTGGTGGCTCAGAGGGACATCAGACAGTTCCAGTTGCAACACTGGCTGGCCATCTGAG
CCTGCCTGGAGGAGAAGGAGGAACCTCTAGAGGGCCCGGGATCCACCGGATCTAGATAACTGATCATAAT
CAGCCATACCACATTTGTAGAGGTTTTACTTGCTTTAAAAAACCTCCCACACCTCCCCCTGAACCTGAAA
CATAAAATGAATGCAATTGTTGTTGTTAACTTGTTTATTGCAGCTTATAATGGTTACAAATAAAGCAATA
GCATCACAAATTTCACAAATAAAGCATTTTTTTCACTGCATTCTAGTTGTGGTTTGTCCAAACTCATCAA
TGTATCTTAACGCGTAAATTGTAAGCGTTAATATTTTGTTAAAATTCGCGTTAAATTTTTGTTAAATCAG
CTCATTTTTTAACCAATAGGCCGAAATCGGCAAAATCCCTTATAAATCAAAAGAATAGACCGAGATAGGG
T
[37 nt withheld, positions 3642-3678]
AAAGAACGTGGACTCCAACGTCAAAGG
[49 nt withheld, positions 3706-3754]
T
[91 nt withheld, positions 3756-3846]
G
[124 nt withheld, positions 3848-3971]
CAGGTGGCACTTTTCGGGGAAATGTGCGCGGAACCCCTATTTGTTTATTTTTCTAAATACATTCAAATAT
GTATCCGCTCATGAGACAATAACCCTGATAAATGCTTCAATAATATTGAAAAAGGAAGAGTCCTGAGGCG
GAAAGAACCAGCTGTGGAATGTGTGTCAGTTAGGGTGTGGAAAGTCCCCAGGCTCCCCAGCAGGCAGAAG
TATGCAAAGCATGCATCTCAATTAGTCAGCAACCAGGTGTGGAAAGTCCCCAGGCTCCCCAGCAGGCAGA
AGTATGCAAAGCATGCATCTCAATTAGTCAGCAACCATAGTCCCGCCCCTAACTCCGCCCATCCCGCCCC
TAACTCCGCCCAGTTCCGCCCATTCTCCGCCCCATGGCTGACTAATTTTTTTTATTTATGCAGAGGCCGA
GGCCGCCTCGGCCTCTGAGCTATTCCAGAAGTAGTGAGGAGGCTTTTTTGGAGGCCTAGGCTTTTGCAAA
GATCGATCAAGAGACAGGATGAGGATCGTTTCGCATGATTGAACAAGATGGATTGCACGCAGGTTCTCCG
GCCGCTTGGGTGGAGAGGCTATTCGGCTATGACTGGGCACAACAGACAATCGGCTGCTCTGATGCCGCCG
TGTTCCGGCTGTCAGCGCAGGGGCGCCCGGTTCTTTTTGTCAAGACCGACCTGTCCGGTGCCCTGAATGA
ACTGCAAGACGAGGCAGCGCGGCTATCGTGGCTGGCCACGACGGGCGTTCCTTGCGCAGCTGTGCTCGAC
GTTGTCACTGAAGCGGGAAGGGACTGGCTGCTATTGGGCGAAGTGCCGGGGCAGGATCTCCTGTCATCTC
ACCTTGCTCCTGCCGAGAAAGTATCCATCATGGCTGATGCAATGCGGCGGCTGCATACGCTTGATCCGGC
TACCTGCCCATTCGACCACCAAGCGAAACATCGCATCGAGCGAGCACGTACTCGGATGGAAGCCGGTCTT
GTCGATCAGGATGATCTGGACGAAGAGCATCAGGGGCTCGCGCCAGCCGAACTGTTCGCCAGGCTCAAGG
CGAGCATGCCCGACGGCGAGGATCTCGTCGTGACCCATGGCGATGCCTGCTTGCCGAATATCATGGTGGA
AAATGGCCGCTTTTCTGGATTCATCGACTGTGGCCGGCTGGGTGTGGCGGACCGCTATCAGGACATAGCG
TTGGCTACCCGTGATATTGCTGAAGAGCTTGGCGGCGAATGGGCTGACCGCTTCCTCGTGCTTTACGGTA
TCGCCGCTCCCGATTCGCAGCGCATCGCCTTCTATCGCCTTCTTGACGAGTTCTTCTGAGCGGGACTCTG
GGGTTCGAAATGACCGACCAAGCGACGCCCAACCTGCCATCACGAGATTTCGATTCCACCGCCGCCTTCT
ATGAAAGGTTGGGCTTCGGAATCGTTTTCCGGGACGCCGGCTGGATGATCCTCCAGCGCGGGGATCTCAT
GCTGGAGTTCTTCGCCCACCCTAGGGGGAGGCTAACTGAAACACGGAAGGAGACAATACCGGAAGGAACC
CGCGCTATGACGGCAATAAAAAGACAGAATAAAACGCACGGTGTTGGGTCGTTTGTTCATAAACGCGGGG
TTCGGTCCCAGGGCTGGCACTCTGTCGATACCCCACCGAGACCCCATTGGGGCCAATACGCCCGCGTTTC
TTCCTTTTCCCCACCCCACCCCCCAAGTTCGGGTGAAGGCCCAGGGCTCGCAGCCAACGTCGGGGCGGCA
GGCCCTGCCATAGCCTCAGGTTACTCATATATACTTTAGATTGATTTAAAACTTCATTTTTAATTTAAAA
GGATCTAGGTGAAGATCCTTTTTGATAATCTCATGACCAAAATCCCTTAACGTGAGTTTTCGTTCCACTG
AGCGTCAGACCCCGTAGAAAAGATCAAAGGATCTTCTTGAGATCCTTTTTTTCTGCGCGTAATCTGCTGC
TTGCAAACAAAAAAACCACCGCTACCAGCGGTGGTTTGTTTGCCGGATCAAGAGCTACCAACTCTTTTTC
CGAAGGTAACTGGCTTCAGCAGAGCGCAGATACCAAATACTGTTCTTCTAGTGTAGCCGTAGTTAGGCCA
CCACTTCAAGAACTCTGTAGCACCGCCTACATACCTCGCTCTGCTAATCCTGTTACCAGTGGCTGCTGCC
AGTGGCGATAAGTCGTGTCTTACCGGGTTGGACTCAAGACGATAGTTACCGGATAAGGCGCAGCGGTCGG
GCTGAACGGGGGGTTCGTGCACACAGCCCAGCTTGGAGCGAACGACCTACACCGAACTGAGATACCTACA
GCGTGAGCTATGAGAAAGCGCCACGCTTCCCGAAGGGAGAAAGGCGGACAGGTATCCGGTAAGCGGCAGG
GTCGGAACAGGAGAGCGCACGAGGGAGCTTCCAGGGGGAAACGCCTGGTATCTTTATAGTCCTGTCGGGT
TTCGCCACCTCTGACTTGAGCGTCGATTTTTGTGATGCTCGTCAGGGGGGCGGAGCCTATGGAAAAACGC
CAGCAACGCGGCCTTTTTACGGTTCCTGGCCTTTTGCTGGCCTTTTGCTCACATGTTCTTTCCTGCGTTA
TCCCCTGATTCTGTGGATAACCGTATTACCGCCATGCAT
Features (pLannotate 1.2.2; 16 found; start..end, strand, type, name):
     61..364     +  enhancer       CMV enhancer: human cytomegalovirus immediate early enhancer
    365..568     +  promoter       CMV promoter: human cytomegalovirus (CMV) immediate early promoter
    613..1329    +  CDS            mEGFP: mEGFP is a basic (constitutively fluorescent) green fluorescent protein published in 2002, derived from Aequorea victoria. It has moderate acid sensitivity.
   1330..1364    +  misc_feature   MCS (fragment): multiple cloning site
   1366..3216    +  CDS            SLC6A2: SC6A2_HUMAN - Also known as NAT1, NET1, SLC6A5. Experimental evidence at protein level: Swiss-Prot protein existence level 1. Amine transporter. Terminates the action of noradrenaline by its high affinity sodium-dependent reuptake into presynaptic terminals. From Homo sapiens (Human).
   3252..3269    +  misc_feature   MCS (fragment): multiple cloning site
   3281..3365    +  CDS            large T antigen (fragment): large T antigen from SV40 (simian virus 40)
   3388..3509    +  polyA_signal   SV40 poly(A) signal: SV40 polyadenylation signal
   3543..3971    -  rep_origin     f1 ori (sequence partly withheld): f1 bacteriophage origin of replication; arrow indicates direction of (+) strand synthesis
   3998..4102    +  promoter       AmpR promoter: bla
   4104..4461    +  promoter       SV40 promoter: SV40 enhancer and early promoter
   4496..5290    +  CDS            NeoR/KanR: aminoglycoside phosphotransferase from Tn5; aph(3')-II (or nptII); confers resistance to neomycin, kanamycin, and G418 (Geneticin®)
   5311..5463    +  CDS            ble (fragment): BLE_KLEPN - Experimental evidence at protein level: Swiss-Prot protein existence level 1. Binding protein with a strong affinity to the bleomycin family of antibiotics. Binds to CL990; an antimitotic-antibiotic compound. From Klebsiella pneumoniae.
   5522..5569    +  polyA_signal   HSV TK poly(A) signal: herpes simplex virus thymidine kinase polyadenylation signal (Cole and Stacy, 1985)
   5660..5676    -  polyA_signal   bGH poly(A) signal (fragment): bovine growth hormone polyadenylation signal
   5898..6486    +  rep_origin     ori: high-copy-number ColE1/pMB1/pBR322/pUC origin of replication
