[The description below was written by a language model from this plasmid's Addgene catalogue record and pLannotate feature annotations shown in this document.]
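Description:
mGFP-hNET-R121A/K334A/R440A is a mammalian expression plasmid of about 6.6 kb built on the Clontech pEGFP-C1 backbone. It encodes a triple-mutant human norepinephrine transporter (NET, SLC6A2) fused at its N-terminus to monomeric GFP. The backbone's EGFP carries the A206K substitution, which suppresses the weak tendency of GFP to dimerize, so the fluorescent tag should not itself drive association of the tagged transporters. The roughly 1.85 kb transporter coding sequence was inserted between the EcoRI and BamHI sites of the multiple cloning site, downstream of and in frame with mGFP. The fusion is transcribed from the human cytomegalovirus immediate early enhancer and promoter and terminated by the SV40 polyadenylation signal. Three basic residues of the transporter are replaced by alanine (R121A, K334A and R440A).

The plasmid replicates in E. coli at high copy number from a ColE1/pUC-type origin, and an f1 origin is also present. A single Tn5 aminoglycoside phosphotransferase gene (NeoR/KanR) provides selection in both hosts. A bacterial promoter drives it for kanamycin resistance. The SV40 enhancer/early promoter and the HSV TK polyadenylation signal allow G418 selection of stably transfected mammalian cells. Short annotated fragments of SV40 large T antigen, ble and the bGH poly(A) signal appear to be backbone remnants rather than functional elements.

The stated purpose is expression of the mutated, fluorescently tagged transporter in mammalian cells. The associated publication concerns how PIP2 facilitates norepinephrine transporter dimerization and modulates substrate efflux, which suggests the mutant serves as a comparison to the wild-type transporter. The record does not state the specific functional effect of the three substitutions.
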