Addgene plasmid #193366: mGFP-hNET-R121A/K334A/R440A
Purpose: expression of mutated human norpinephrine transporter tagged with monomeric GFP at the N-terminus in mammalian cells
Depositing lab: Harald Sitte. Publication: Phosphatidylinositol 4,5-bisphosphate (PIP2) facilitates norepinephrine transporter dimerization and modulates substrate efflux. Luethi D, Maier J, Rudin D, Szollosi D, Angenoorth TJF, Stankovic S, Schittmayer M, Burger I, Yang JW, Jaentsch K, Holy M, Das AK, Brameshuber M, Camacho-Hernandez GA, Casiraghi A, Newman AH, Kudlacek O, Birner-Gruenberger R, Stockner T, Schutz GJ, Sitte HH. Commun Biol. 2022 Nov 17;5(1):1259. doi: 10.1038/s42003-022-04210-1. PubMed 36396757.
Backbone
  Vector backbone: pEGFP-C1
  Backbone manufacturer: Clontech
  Backbone size w/o insert (bp): 4700
  Total vector size (bp): 6600
  Modifications to backbone: eGFP A206K mutation resulting in mGFP
  Vector type: Mammalian Expression
  Selectable markers: Neomycin (select with G418)
Growth in bacteria
  Bacterial resistance: Kanamycin, 50 μg/mL
  Growth temperature: 37°C
  Growth strain: DH5alpha
  Copy number: High Copy
Gene/Insert
  Gene/Insert name: human Norepinephrine Transporter (alt name: NET, NAT, SLC6A2)
  Species: H. sapiens (human)
  Insert size (bp): 1850
  Mutation: R121A (CGG to GCG) K334A (AAA to GCA) R440A (CGA to GCA)
  Entrez Gene: SLC6A2 (a.k.a. NAT1, NET, NET1, SLC6A5)
  Promoter: CMV
  Tag / fusion protein: monomeric GFP (mGFP) (N terminal on insert)
  Cloning method: Restriction Enzyme; 5′ cloning site EcoRI (not destroyed); 3′ cloning site BamHI (not destroyed)
  Sequencing primers: 5′ EGFP-C1 fw: GAAGCGCGATCACATGGTC; 3′ EGFP-C1rv: AACCATTATAAGCTGCAATAAAC
Terms and licenses: Academic/Nonprofit Terms; Industry Terms: Not Available to Industry
How to cite: mGFP-hNET-R121A/K334A/R440A was a gift from Harald Sitte (Addgene plasmid # 193366 ; http://n2t.net/addgene:193366 ; RRID:Addgene_193366)
